>Addgene plasmid #159978 | pCMV-PE2-SpG | addgene full sequence | sequence record 313965 | Addgene NGS Result
GGGCTAAAGCCCTGCCAGCCGGGACATCCGCTCAGCGGGCTGAACTGATAGCACTCACCCAGGCCCTAAA
GATGGCAGAAGGTAAGAAGCTAAATGTTTATACTGATAGCCGTTATGCTTTTGCTACTGCCCATATCCAT
GGAGAAATATACAGAAGGCGTGGGTGGCTCACATCAGAAGGCAAAGAGATCAAAAATAAAGACGAGATCT
TGGCCCTACTAAAAGCCCTCTTTCTGCCCAAAAGACTTAGCATAATCCATTGTCCAGGACATCAAAAGGG
ACACAGCGCCGAGGCTAGAGGCAACCGGATGGCTGACCAAGCGGCCCGAAAGGCAGCCATCACAGAGACT
CCAGACACCTCTACCCTCCTCATAGAAAATTCATCACCCTCTGGCGGCTCAAAAAGAACCGCCGACGGCA
GCGAATTCGAGCCCAAGAAGAAGAGGAAAGTCTAACCGGTCATCATCACCATCACCATTGAGTTTAAACC
CGCTGATCAGCCTCGACTGTGCCTTCTAGTTGCCAGCCATCTGTTGTTTGCCCCTCCCCCGTGCCTTCCT
TGACCCTGGAAGGTGCCACTCCCACTGTCCTTTCCTAATAAAATGAGAAAATTGCATCGCATTGTCTGAG
TAGGTGTCATTCTATTCTGGGGGGTGGGGTGGGGCAGGACAGCAAGGGGGAGGATTGGGAAGACAATAGC
AGGCATGCTGGGGATGCGGTGGGCTCTATGGCTTCTGAGGCGGAAAGAACCAGCTGGGGCTCGATACCGT
CGACCTCTAGCTAGAGCTTGGCGTAATCATGGTCATAGCTGTTTCCTGTGTGAAATTGTTATCCGCTCAC
AATTCCACACAACATACGAGCCGGAAGCATAAAGTGTAAAGCCTAGGGTGCCTAATGAGTGAGCTAACTC
ACATTAATTGCGTTGCGCTCACTGCCCGCTTTCCAGTCGGGAAACCTGTCGTGCCAGCTGCATTAATGAA
TCGGCCAACGCGCGGGGAGAGGCGGTTTGCGTATTGGGCGCTCTTCCGCTTCCTCGCTCACTGACTCGCT
GCGCTCGGTCGTTCGGCTGCGGCGAGCGGTATCAGCTCACTCAAAGGCGGTAATACGGTTATCCACAGAA
TCAGGGGATAACGCAGGAAAGAACATGTGAGCAAAAGGCCAGCAAAAGGCCAGGAACCGTAAAAAGGCCG
CGTTGCTGGCGTTTTTCCATAGGCTCCGCCCCCCTGACGAGCATCACAAAAATCGACGCTCAAGTCAGAG
GTGGCGAAACCCGACAGGACTATAAAGATACCAGGCGTTTCCCCCTGGAAGCTCCCTCGTGCGCTCTCCT
GTTCCGACCCTGCCGCTTACCGGATACCTGTCCGCCTTTCTCCCTTCGGGAAGCGTGGCGCTTTCTCATA
GCTCACGCTGTAGGTATCTCAGTTCGGTGTAGGTCGTTCGCTCCAAGCTGGGCTGTGTGCACGAACCCCC
CGTTCAGCCCGACCGCTGCGCCTTATCCGGTAACTATCGTCTTGAGTCCAACCCGGTAAGACACGACTTA
TCGCCACTGGCAGCAGCCACTGGTAACAGGATTAGCAGAGCGAGGTATGTAGGCGGTGCTACAGAGTTCT
TGAAGTGGTGGCCTAACTACGGCTACACTAGAAGAACAGTATTTGGTATCTGCGCTCTGCTGAAGCCAGT
TACCTTCGGAAAAAGAGTTGGTAGCTCTTGATCCGGCAAACAAACCACCGCTGGTAGCGGTGGTTTTTTT
GTTTGCAAGCAGCAGATTACGCGCAGAAAAAAAGGATCTCAAGAAGATCCTTTGATCTTTTCTACGGGGT
CTGACACTCAGTGGAACGAAAACTCACGTTAAGGGATTTTGGTCATGAGATTATCAAAAAGGATCTTCAC
CTAGATCCTTTTAAATTAAAAATGAAGTTTTAAATCAATCTAAAGTATATATGAGTAAACTTGGTCTGAC
AGTTACCAATGCTTAATCAGTGAGGCACCTATCTCAGCGATCTGTCTATTTCGTTCATCCATAGTTGCCT
GACTCCCCGTCGTGTAGATAACTACGATACGGGAGGGCTTACCATCTGGCCCCAGTGCTGCAATGATACC
GCGAGACCCACGCTCACCGGCTCCAGATTTATCAGCAATAAACCAGCCAGCCGGAAGGGCCGAGCGCAGA
AGTGGTCCTGCAACTTTATCCGCCTCCATCCAGTCTATTAATTGTTGCCGGGAAGCTAGAGTAAGTAGTT
CGCCAGTTAATAGTTTGCGCAACGTTGTTGCCATTGCTACAGGCATCGTGGTGTCACGCTCGTCGTTTGG
TATGGCTTCATTCAGCTCCGGTTCCCAACGATCAAGGCGAGTTACATGATCCCCCATGTTGTGCAAAAAA
GCGGTTAGCTCCTTCGGTCCTCCGATCGTTGTCAGAAGTAAGTTGGCCGCAGTGTTATCACTCATGGTTA
TGGCAGCACTGCATAATTCTCTTACTGTCATGCCATCCGTAAGATGCTTTTCTGTGACTGGTGAGTACTC
AACCAAGTCATTCTGAGAATAGTGTATGCGGCGACCGAGTTGCTCTTGCCCGGCGTCAATACGGGATAAT
ACCGCGCCACATAGCAGAACTTTAAAAGTGCTCATCATTGGAAAACGTTCTTCGGGGCGAAAACTCTCAA
GGATCTTACCGCTGTTGAGATCCAGTTCGATGTAACCCACTCGTGCACCCAACTGATCTTCAGCATCTTT
TACTTTCACCAGCGTTTCTGGGTGAGCAAAAACAGGAAGGCAAAATGCCGCAAAAAAGGGAATAAGGGCG
ACACGGAAATGTTGAATACTCATACTCTTCCTTTTTCAATATTATTGAAGCATTTATCAGGGTTATTGTC
TCATGAGCGGATACATATTTGAATGTATTTAGAAAAATAAACAAATAGGGGTTCCGCGCACATTTCCCCG
AAAAGTGCCACCTGACGTCGACGGATCGGGAGATCGATCTCCCGATCCCCTAGGGTCTACTCTCAGTACA
ATCTGCTCTGATGCCGCATAGTTAAGCCAGTATCTGCTCCCTGCTTGTGTGTTGGAGGTCGCTGAGTAGT
GCGCGAGCAAAATTTAAGCTACAACAAGGCAAGGCTTGACCGACAATTGCATGAAGAATCTGCTTAGGGT
TAGGCGTTTTGCGCTGCTTCGCGATGTACGGGCCAGATATACGCGTTGACATTGATTATTGACTAGTTAT
TAATAGTAATCAATTACGGGGTCATTAGTTCATAGCCCATATATGGAGTTCCGCGTTACATAACTTACGG
TAAATGGCCCGCCTGGCTGACCGCCCAACGACCCCCGCCCATTGACGTCAATAATGACGTATGTTCCCAT
AGTAACGCCAATAGGGACTTTCCATTGACGTCAATGGGTGGAGTATTTACGGTAAACTGCCCACTTGGCA
GTACATCAAGTGTATCATATGCCAAGTACGCCCCCTATTGACGTCAATGACGGTAAATGGCCCGCCTGGC
ATTATGCCCAGTACATGACCTTATGGGACTTTCCTACTTGGCAGTACATCTACGTATTAGTCATCGCTAT
TACCATGGTGATGCGGTTTTGGCAGTACATCAATGGGCGTGGATAGCGGTTTGACTCACGGGGATTTCCA
AGTCTCCACCCCATTGACGTCAATGGGAGTTTGTTTTGGCACCAAAATCAACGGGACTTTCCAAAATGTC
GTAACAACTCCGCCCCATTGACGCAAATGGGCGGTAGGCGTGTACGGTGGGAGGTCTATATAAGCAGAGC
TGGTTTAGTGAACCGTCAGATCCGCTAGAGATCCGCGGCCGCTAATACGACTCACTATAGGGAGAGCCGC
CACCATGAAACGGACAGCCGACGGAAGCGAGTTCGAGTCACCAAAGAAGAAGCGGAAAGTCGACAAGAAG
TACAGCATCGGCCTGGACATCGGCACCAACTCTGTGGGCTGGGCCGTGATCACCGACGAGTACAAGGTGC
CCAGCAAGAAATTCAAGGTGCTGGGCAACACCGACCGGCACAGCATCAAGAAGAACCTGATCGGAGCCCT
GCTGTTCGACAGCGGCGAAACAGCCGAGGCCACCCGGCTGAAGAGAACCGCCAGAAGAAGATACACCAGA
CGGAAGAACCGGATCTGCTATCTGCAAGAGATCTTCAGCAACGAGATGGCCAAGGTGGACGACAGCTTCT
TCCACAGACTGGAAGAGTCCTTCCTGGTGGAAGAGGATAAGAAGCACGAGCGGCACCCCATCTTCGGCAA
CATCGTGGACGAGGTGGCCTACCACGAGAAGTACCCCACCATCTACCACCTGAGAAAGAAACTGGTGGAC
AGCACCGACAAGGCCGACCTGCGGCTGATCTATCTGGCCCTGGCCCACATGATCAAGTTCCGGGGCCACT
TCCTGATCGAGGGCGACCTGAACCCCGACAACAGCGACGTGGACAAGCTGTTCATCCAGCTGGTGCAGAC
CTACAACCAGCTGTTCGAGGAAAACCCCATCAACGCCAGCGGCGTGGACGCCAAGGCCATCCTGTCTGCC
AGACTGAGCAAGAGCAGACGGCTGGAAAATCTGATCGCCCAGCTGCCCGGCGAGAAGAAGAATGGCCTGT
TCGGAAACCTGATTGCCCTGAGCCTGGGCCTGACCCCCAACTTCAAGAGCAACTTCGACCTGGCCGAGGA
TGCCAAACTGCAGCTGAGCAAGGACACCTACGACGACGACCTGGACAACCTGCTGGCCCAGATCGGCGAC
CAGTACGCCGACCTGTTTCTGGCCGCCAAGAACCTGTCCGACGCCATCCTGCTGAGCGACATCCTGAGAG
TGAACACCGAGATCACCAAGGCCCCCCTGAGCGCCTCTATGATCAAGAGATACGACGAGCACCACCAGGA
CCTGACCCTGCTGAAAGCTCTCGTGCGGCAGCAGCTGCCTGAGAAGTACAAAGAGATTTTCTTCGACCAG
AGCAAGAACGGCTACGCCGGCTACATTGACGGCGGAGCCAGCCAGGAAGAGTTCTACAAGTTCATCAAGC
CCATCCTGGAAAAGATGGACGGCACCGAGGAACTGCTCGTGAAGCTGAACAGAGAGGACCTGCTGCGGAA
GCAGCGGACCTTCGACAACGGCAGCATCCCCCACCAGATCCACCTGGGAGAGCTGCACGCCATTCTGCGG
CGGCAGGAAGATTTTTACCCATTCCTGAAGGACAACCGGGAAAAGATCGAGAAGATCCTGACCTTCCGCA
TCCCCTACTACGTGGGCCCTCTGGCCAGGGGAAACAGCAGATTCGCCTGGATGACCAGAAAGAGCGAGGA
AACCATCACCCCCTGGAACTTCGAGGAAGTGGTGGACAAGGGCGCTTCCGCCCAGAGCTTCATCGAGCGG
ATGACCAACTTCGATAAGAACCTGCCCAACGAGAAGGTGCTGCCCAAGCACAGCCTGCTGTACGAGTACT
TCACCGTGTATAACGAGCTGACCAAAGTGAAATACGTGACCGAGGGAATGAGAAAGCCCGCCTTCCTGAG
CGGCGAGCAGAAAAAGGCCATCGTGGACCTGCTGTTCAAGACCAACCGGAAAGTGACCGTGAAGCAGCTG
AAAGAGGACTACTTCAAGAAAATCGAGTGCTTCGACTCCGTGGAAATCTCCGGCGTGGAAGATCGGTTCA
ACGCCTCCCTGGGCACATACCACGATCTGCTGAAAATTATCAAGGACAAGGACTTCCTGGACAATGAGGA
AAACGAGGACATTCTGGAAGATATCGTGCTGACCCTGACACTGTTTGAGGACAGAGAGATGATCGAGGAA
CGGCTGAAAACCTATGCCCACCTGTTCGACGACAAAGTGATGAAGCAGCTGAAGCGGCGGAGATACACCG
GCTGGGGCAGGCTGAGCCGGAAGCTGATCAACGGCATCCGGGACAAGCAGTCCGGCAAGACAATCCTGGA
TTTCCTGAAGTCCGACGGCTTCGCCAACAGAAACTTCATGCAGCTGATCCACGACGACAGCCTGACCTTT
AAAGAGGACATCCAGAAAGCCCAGGTGTCCGGCCAGGGCGATAGCCTGCACGAGCACATTGCCAATCTGG
CCGGCAGCCCCGCCATTAAGAAGGGCATCCTGCAGACAGTGAAGGTGGTGGACGAGCTCGTGAAAGTGAT
GGGCCGGCACAAGCCCGAGAACATCGTGATCGAAATGGCCAGAGAGAACCAGACCACCCAGAAGGGACAG
AAGAACAGCCGCGAGAGAATGAAGCGGATCGAAGAGGGCATCAAAGAGCTGGGCAGCCAGATCCTGAAAG
AACACCCCGTGGAAAACACCCAGCTGCAGAACGAGAAGCTGTACCTGTACTACCTGCAGAATGGGCGGGA
TATGTACGTGGACCAGGAACTGGACATCAACCGGCTGTCCGACTACGATGTGGACGCTATCGTGCCTCAG
AGCTTTCTGAAGGACGACTCCATCGACAACAAGGTGCTGACCAGAAGCGACAAGAACCGGGGCAAGAGCG
ACAACGTGCCCTCCGAAGAGGTCGTGAAGAAGATGAAGAACTACTGGCGGCAGCTGCTGAACGCCAAGCT
GATTACCCAGAGAAAGTTCGACAATCTGACCAAGGCCGAGAGAGGCGGCCTGAGCGAACTGGATAAGGCC
GGCTTCATCAAGAGACAGCTGGTGGAAACCCGGCAGATCACAAAGCACGTGGCACAGATCCTGGACTCCC
GGATGAACACTAAGTACGACGAGAATGACAAGCTGATCCGGGAAGTGAAAGTGATCACCCTGAAGTCCAA
GCTGGTGTCCGATTTCCGGAAGGATTTCCAGTTTTACAAAGTGCGCGAGATCAACAACTACCACCACGCC
CACGACGCCTACCTGAACGCCGTCGTGGGAACCGCCCTGATCAAAAAGTACCCTAAGCTGGAAAGCGAGT
TCGTGTACGGCGACTACAAGGTGTACGACGTGCGGAAGATGATCGCCAAGAGCGAGCAGGAAATCGGCAA
GGCTACCGCCAAGTACTTCTTCTACAGCAACATCATGAACTTTTTCAAGACCGAGATTACCCTGGCCAAC
GGCGAGATCCGGAAGCGGCCTCTGATCGAGACAAACGGCGAAACCGGGGAGATCGTGTGGGATAAGGGCC
GGGATTTTGCCACCGTGCGGAAAGTGCTGAGCATGCCCCAAGTGAATATCGTGAAAAAGACCGAGGTGCA
GACAGGCGGCTTCAGCAAAGAGTCTATCCTGCCCAAGAGGAACAGCGATAAGCTGATCGCCAGAAAGAAG
GACTGGGACCCTAAGAAGTACGGCGGCTTCCTGTGGCCCACCGTGGCCTATTCTGTGCTGGTGGTGGCCA
AAGTGGAAAAGGGCAAGTCCAAGAAACTGAAGAGTGTGAAAGAGCTGCTGGGGATCACCATCATGGAAAG
AAGCAGCTTCGAGAAGAATCCCATCGACTTTCTGGAAGCCAAGGGCTACAAAGAAGTGAAAAAGGACCTG
ATCATCAAGCTGCCTAAGTACTCCCTGTTCGAGCTGGAAAACGGCCGGAAGAGAATGCTGGCCTCTGCCA
AGCAGCTGCAGAAGGGAAACGAACTGGCCCTGCCCTCCAAATATGTGAACTTCCTGTACCTGGCCAGCCA
CTATGAGAAGCTGAAGGGCTCCCCCGAGGATAATGAGCAGAAACAGCTGTTTGTGGAACAGCACAAGCAC
TACCTGGACGAGATCATCGAGCAGATCAGCGAGTTCTCCAAGAGAGTGATCCTGGCCGACGCTAATCTGG
ACAAAGTGCTGTCCGCCTACAACAAGCACCGGGATAAGCCCATCAGAGAGCAGGCCGAGAATATCATCCA
CCTGTTTACCCTGACCAATCTGGGAGCCCCTGCCGCCTTCAAGTACTTTGACACCACCATCGACCGGAAG
CAGTACAGAAGCACCAAAGAGGTGCTGGACGCCACCCTGATCCACCAGAGCATCACCGGCCTGTACGAGA
CACGGATCGACCTGTCTCAGCTGGGAGGTGACTCTGGAGGATCTAGCGGAGGATCCTCTGGCAGCGAGAC
ACCAGGAACAAGCGAGTCAGCAACACCAGAGAGCAGTGGCGGCAGCAGCGGCGGCAGCAGCACCCTAAAT
ATAGAAGATGAGTATCGGCTACATGAGACCTCAAAAGAGCCAGATGTTTCTCTAGGGTCCACATGGCTGT
CTGATTTTCCTCAGGCCTGGGCGGAAACCGGGGGCATGGGACTGGCAGTTCGCCAAGCTCCTCTGATCAT
ACCTCTGAAAGCAACCTCTACCCCCGTGTCCATAAAACAATACCCCATGTCACAAGAAGCCAGACTGGGG
ATCAAGCCCCACATACAGAGACTGTTGGACCAGGGAATACTGGTACCCTGCCAGTCCCCCTGGAACACGC
CCCTGCTACCCGTTAAGAAACCAGGGACTAATGATTATAGGCCTGTCCAGGATCTGAGAGAAGTCAACAA
GCGGGTGGAAGACATCCACCCCACCGTGCCCAACCCTTACAACCTCTTGAGCGGGCTCCCACCGTCCCAC
CAGTGGTACACTGTGCTTGATTTAAAGGATGCCTTTTTCTGCCTGAGACTCCACCCCACCAGTCAGCCTC
TCTTCGCCTTTGAGTGGAGAGATCCAGAGATGGGAATCTCAGGACAATTGACCTGGACCAGACTCCCACA
GGGTTTCAAAAACAGTCCCACCCTGTTTAATGAGGCACTGCACAGAGACCTAGCAGACTTCCGGATCCAG
CACCCAGACTTGATCCTGCTACAGTACGTGGATGACTTACTGCTGGCCGCCACTTCTGAGCTAGACTGCC
AACAAGGTACTCGGGCCCTGTTACAAACCCTAGGGAACCTCGGGTATCGGGCCTCGGCCAAGAAAGCCCA
AATTTGCCAGAAACAGGTCAAGTATCTGGGGTATCTTCTAAAAGAGGGTCAGAGATGGCTGACTGAGGCC
AGAAAAGAGACTGTGATGGGGCAGCCTACTCCGAAGACCCCTCGACAACTAAGGGAGTTCCTAGGGAAGG
CAGGCTTCTGTCGCCTCTTCATCCCTGGGTTTGCAGAAATGGCAGCCCCCCTGTACCCTCTCACCAAACC
GGGGACTCTGTTTAATTGGGGCCCAGACCAACAAAAGGCCTATCAAGAAATCAAGCAAGCTCTTCTAACT
GCCCCAGCCCTGGGGTTGCCAGATTTGACTAAGCCCTTTGAACTCTTTGTCGACGAGAAGCAGGGCTACG
CCAAAGGTGTCCTAACGCAAAAACTGGGACCTTGGCGTCGGCCGGTGGCCTACCTGTCCAAAAAGCTAGA
CCCAGTAGCAGCTGGGTGGCCCCCTTGCCTACGGATGGTAGCAGCCATTGCCGTACTGACAAAGGATGCA
GGCAAGCTAACCATGGGACAGCCACTAGTCATTCTGGCCCCCCATGCAGTAGAGGCACTAGTCAAACAAC
CCCCCGACCGCTGGCTTTCCAACGCCCGGATGACTCACTATCAGGCCTTGCTTTTGGACACGGACCGGGT
CCAGTTCGGACCGGTGGTAGCCCTGAACCCGGCTACGCTGCTCCCACTGCCTGAGGAAGGGCTGCAACAC
AACTGCCTTGATATCCTGGCCGAAGCCCACGGAACCCGACCCGACCTAACGGACCAGCCGCTCCCAGACG
CCGACCACACCTGGTACACGGATGGAAGCAGTCTCTTACAAGAGGGACAGCGTAAGGCGGGAGCTGCGGT
GACCACCGAGACCGAGGTAATCT
Features (pLannotate 1.2.2; 17 found; start..end, strand, type, name):
    507..731     +  polyA_signal   bGH poly(A) signal: bovine growth hormone polyadenylation signal
    735..756     +  promoter       SV40 promoter (fragment): SV40 enhancer and early promoter
    761..777     +  misc_feature   MCS (fragment): pBluescript multiple cloning site
    826..842     -  protein_bind   lac operator: The lac repressor binds to the lac operator to inhibit transcription in E. coli. This inhibition can be relieved by adding lactose or isopropyl-β-D-thiogalactopyranoside (IPTG). lac repressor encoded by lacI
    850..880     -  promoter       lac promoter: promoter for the E. coli lac operon
    895..916     -  protein_bind   CAP binding site: CAP binding activates transcription in the presence of cAMP. E. coli catabolite activator protein
    929..1021    -  CDS            lacI (fragment): lac repressor; lacI; The lac repressor binds to the lac operator to inhibit transcription in E. coli. This inhibition can be relieved by adding lactose or isopropyl-β-D-thiogalactopyranoside (IPTG).
   1204..1792    -  rep_origin     ori: high-copy-number ColE1/pMB1/pBR322/pUC origin of replication
   1963..2823    -  CDS            AmpR: β-lactamase; bla; confers resistance to ampicillin, carbenicillin, and related antibiotics
   2824..2928    -  promoter       AmpR promoter: bla
   2999..3043    -  misc_feature   bom (fragment): basis of mobility region from pBR322
   3198..3577    +  enhancer       CMV enhancer: human cytomegalovirus immediate early enhancer
   3578..3781    +  promoter       CMV promoter: human cytomegalovirus (CMV) immediate early promoter
   3823..3841    +  promoter       T7 promoter: promoter for bacteriophage T7 RNA polymerase
   3912..5513    +  CDS            Cas9(N): N-terminal portion of Streptococcus pyogenes Cas9 (Zetsche et al., 2015)
   5514..8008    +  CDS            Cas9(C) (fragment): C-terminal portion of Streptococcus pyogenes Cas9 (Zetsche et al., 2015)
   8112..390     +  CDS            gag-pol (fragment) (across the origin): Moloney murine leukemia virus Gag-Pol polyprotein; gag-pol; contains a read-through stop codon
