[The description below was written by a language model from this plasmid's Addgene catalogue record and pLannotate feature annotations shown in this document.]
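Description:
pCMV-PE2-SpG is a mammalian expression plasmid of about 9.8 kb, built on a pCMV backbone, that encodes a prime editor with relaxed PAM requirements. It is propagated in E. coli as a high-copy plasmid through a ColE1/pUC-type origin and is selected with ampicillin via the β-lactamase gene and its native promoter. Short remnants of lac regulatory elements, a lacI fragment, an SV40 promoter fragment and a pBR322 bom fragment are also annotated, but these appear to be backbone leftovers rather than functional parts. No mammalian selection marker is annotated.

The payload is a single synthetic open reading frame, PE2-SpG, driven by the human CMV immediate-early enhancer and promoter and terminated by the bovine growth hormone polyadenylation signal. A T7 promoter sits just upstream of the coding region and serves as a sequencing primer site. The feature table detects the Streptococcus pyogenes Cas9 portion as two contiguous segments. This is followed, after a short unannotated gap that is presumably a linker, by a Moloney murine leukemia virus gag-pol fragment that spans the sequence origin and corresponds to the M-MLV reverse transcriptase domain named in the record. Bipartite SV40 nuclear localization signals flank the fusion at both termini according to the catalogue entry, although they are not separately annotated. In the PE2 architecture, a Cas9 nickase is fused to an engineered reverse transcriptase, which copies an edit encoded in a prime editing guide RNA into the nicked target strand. The SpG name indicates the Cas9 variant with broadened PAM compatibility, but the specific mutations are not listed in the record. The plasmid is intended for prime editing in mammalian cells, with the guide RNA supplied from a separate construct.
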