Addgene plasmid #159978: pCMV-PE2-SpG
Purpose: Prime editing in mammalian cells
Depositing lab: Yongsub Kim. Depositing organization: University of Ulsan (University and College of Medicine). Publication: Engineered Prime Editors with PAM flexibility. Kweon J, Yoon JK, Jang AH, Shin HR, See JE, Jang G, Kim JI, Kim Y. Mol Ther. 2021 Feb 23. pii: S1525-0016(21)00089-7. doi: 10.1016/j.ymthe.2021.02.022. PubMed 33636398.
Backbone
  Vector backbone: pCMV
  Vector type: Mammalian Expression
Growth in bacteria
  Bacterial resistance: Ampicillin, 100 μg/mL
  Growth temperature: 37°C
  Growth strain: DH5alpha
  Copy number: High Copy
Gene/Insert
  Gene/Insert name: PE2-SpG
  Species: Synthetic; Cas9 is from S. pyogenes; M-MLV RT is from the Moloney murine leukemia virus
  Promoter: CMV
  Tag / fusion protein: BpSV40 NLS (N terminal on insert); BpSV40 NLS (C terminal on insert)
  Cloning method: Gibson Cloning
  Sequencing primers: 5′ T7-forward; 3′ BGH-reverse
Terms and licenses: Academic/Nonprofit Terms; Industry Terms: Not Available to Industry
Depositor comments: Please visit https://www.biorxiv.org/content/10.1101/2020.11.10.377580v1 for bioRxiv preprint.
How to cite: pCMV-PE2-SpG was a gift from Yongsub Kim (Addgene plasmid # 159978 ; http://n2t.net/addgene:159978 ; RRID:Addgene_159978)
